>Addgene plasmid #249171 | pEGFP-N1/YAP-mScarlet3-H | addgene full sequence | sequence record 496365 | Addgene NGS Result
TAGTTATTAATAGTAATCAATTACGGGGTCATTAGTTCATAGCCCATATATGGAGTTCCGCGTTACATAA
CTTACGGTAAATGGCCCGCCTGGCTGACCGCCCAACGACCCCCGCCCATTGACGTCAATAATGACGTATG
TTCCCATAGTAACGCCAATAGGGACTTTCCATTGACGTCAATGGGTGGAGTATTTACGGTAAACTGCCCA
CTTGGCAGTACATCAAGTGTATCATATGCCAAGTACGCCCCCTATTGACGTCAATGACGGTAAATGGCCC
GCCTGGCATTATGCCCAGTACATGACCTTATGGGACTTTCCTACTTGGCAGTACATCTACGTATTAGTCA
TCGCTATTACCATGGTGATGCGGTTTTGGCAGTACATCAATGGGCGTGGATAGCGGTTTGACTCACGGGG
ATTTCCAAGTCTCCACCCCATTGACGTCAATGGGAGTTTGTTTTGGCACCAAAATCAACGGGACTTTCCA
AAATGTCGTAACAACTCCGCCCCATTGACGCAAATGGGCGGTAGGCGTGTACGGTGGGAGGTCTATATAA
GCAGAGCTGGTTTAGTGAACCGTCAGATCCGCTAGCGCCACCATGGAGCCCGCGCAACAGCCGCCGCCCC
AGCCGGCCCCGCAAGGCCCCGCGCCGCCGTCCGTGTCTCCGGCCGGGACCCCCGCGGCCCCGCCCGCACC
CCCGGCCGGCCACCAGGTCGTGCACGTCCGCGGGGACTCGGAGACCGACTTGGAGGCGCTCTTCAATGCC
GTCATGAACCCCAAGACGGCCAACGTGCCTCAGACCGTGCCCATGCGGCTTCGCAAGCTGCCCGACTCCT
TCTTCAAGCCGCCTGAGCCCAAGTCCCACTCGCGACAGGCCAGTACTGATGCAGGTACTGCGGGAGCTCT
GACTCCACAGCATGTTCGAGCTCACTCCTCTCCAGCCTCCCTGCAGCTGGGTGCCGTTTCTCCTGGGACA
CTCACAGCCAGTGGCGTTGTCTCTGGCCCTGCCGCTGCCCCTGCAGCTCAGCATCTCCGGCAGTCCTCCT
TTGAGATCCCTGATGATGTACCACTGCCAGCAGGCTGGGAGATGGCCAAGACATCTTCTGGTCAAAGATA
CTTCTTAAATCACAACGATCAGACAACAACATGGCAGGACCCCCGGAAGGCCATGCTTTCGCAACTGAAC
GTTCCTGCGCCTGCCAGCCCAGCGGTGCCCCAGACGCTGATGAATTCTGCCTCAGGACCTCTTCCTGATG
GATGGGAGCAAGCCATGACTCAGGATGGAGAAGTTTACTACATAAACCATAAGAACAAGACCACATCCTG
GCTGGACCCAAGGCTGGACCCTCGTTTTGCCATGAACCAGAGGATCACTCAGAGTGCTCCAGTGAAGCAG
CCCCCACCCTTGGCTCCCCAGAGCCCACAGGGAGGCGTCCTGGGTGGAGGCAGTTCCAACCAGCAGCAGC
AAATACAGCTGCAGCAGTTACAGATGGAGAAGGAGAGACTGCGGTTGAAACAACAGGAATTATTTCGGCA
GGCAATACGGAATATCAATCCCAGCACAGCAAATGCTCCAAAATGTCAGGAATTAGCTCTGCGCAGCCAG
TTGCCTACACTGGAGCAGGATGGAGGGACTCCGAATGCAGTGTCTTCTCCTGGGATGTCTCAGGAATTGA
GAACAATGACAACCAATAGTTCCGATCCCTTTCTTAACAGTGGCACCTATCACTCTCGAGATGAGAGCAC
AGACAGCGGCCTCAGCATGAGCAGCTACAGCATCCCTCGGACCCCAGACGACTTCCTCAACAGTGTGGAT
GAAATGGATACAGGAGACACCATCAGCCAAAGCACCCTGCCGTCACAGCAGAGCCGCTTCCCCGACTACC
TGGAAGCCCTCCCTGGGACAAATGTGGACCTTGGCACACTGGAAGGAGATGCAATGAACATAGAAGGGGA
GGAGCTGATGCCCAGTCTGCAGGAAGCGCTGAGTTCCGAAATCTTGGACGTGGAGTCTGTGTTGGCTGCC
ACCAAGCTAGATAAAGAAAGCTTTCTCACGTGGTTAAAGCTTCGAATTCTGCAGTCGACGGTACCGCGGG
ATCCATCTGGTGGCGGAGGGAGTGGCGGAGGTGGGTCAGGAGGTGGAGGCATGGATAGCACCGAGGCAGT
GATCAAGGAGTTCATGCGGTTCAAGGTGCACATGGAGGGCTCCATGAACGGCCACGAGTTCGAGATCGAG
GGCGAGGGCGAGGGCCGCCCCTACGAGGGCACCCAGACCGCCAAGCTGAGGGTGACCAAGGGTGGCCCCC
TGCCCTTCTCCTGGGACATCCTGTCCCCTCAGTTCATGTACGGCTCCAGGGCCTTCACGAAGCACCCCGC
CGACATCCCCGACTACTGGAAGCAGTCCTTCCCCGAGGGCTTCAAGTGGGAGCGCGTGATGAACTTCGAG
GACGGCGGCGCCGTGTCCGTGGCCCAGGACACCTCCCTGGAGGACGGCACCCTGATCTACAAGGTGAAGC
TCCGCGGCACCAACTTCCCTCCTGACGGCCCCGTAATGCAGAAGAAGACAATGGGCTGGGAAGCATCCAC
CGAGCGGTTGTACCCCGAGGACGTCGTGCTGAAGGGCGACATTAAGCATGCCCTGCGCCTGAAGGACGGC
GGCCGCTACCTGGCGGACTTCAAGACCACCTACAGGGCCAAGAAGCCCGTGCAGATGCCCGGCGCCTTCA
ACATCGACCGCAAGTTGGACATCACATCCCACAACGAGGACTACACCGTGGTGGAACAGTACGAACGCTC
CGTGGCCCGCCACTCCACCGGCGGCTCCGGTGGCTCCTAAAGCGGCCGCGACTCTAGATCATAATCAGCC
ATACCACATTTGTAGAGGTTTTACTTGCTTTAAAAAACCTCCCACACCTCCCCCTGAACCTGAAACATAA
AATGAATGCAATTGTTGTTGTTAACTTGTTTATTGCAGCTTATAATGGTTACAAATAAAGCAATAGCATC
ACAAATTTCACAAATAAAGCATTTTTTTCACTGCATTCTAGTTGTGGTTTGTCCAAACTCATCAATGTAT
CTTAAGGCGTAAATTGTAAGCGTTAATATTTTGTTAAAATTCGCGTTAAATTTTTGTTAAATCAGCTCAT
TTTTTAACCAATAGGCCGAAATCGGCAAAATCCCTTATAAATCAAAAGAATAGACCGAGATAGGGT
[37 nt withheld, positions 3217-3253]
AAAGAACGTGGACTCCAACGTCAAAGG
[49 nt withheld, positions 3281-3329]
T
[91 nt withheld, positions 3331-3421]
G
[124 nt withheld, positions 3423-3546]
CAGGTGGCACTTTTCGGGGAAATGTGCGCGGAACCCCTATTTGTTTATTTTTCTAAATACATTCAAATAT
GTATCCGCTCATGAGACAATAACCCTGATAAATGCTTCAATAATATTGAAAAAGGAAGAGTCCTGAGGCG
GAAAGAACCAGCTGTGGAATGTGTGTCAGTTAGGGTGTGGAAAGTCCCCAGGCTCCCCAGCAGGCAGAAG
TATGCAAAGCATGCATCTCAATTAGTCAGCAACCAGGTGTGGAAAGTCCCCAGGCTCCCCAGCAGGCAGA
AGTATGCAAAGCATGCATCTCAATTAGTCAGCAACCATAGTCCCGCCCCTAACTCCGCCCATCCCGCCCC
TAACTCCGCCCAGTTCCGCCCATTCTCCGCCCCATGGCTGACTAATTTTTTTTATTTATGCAGAGGCCGA
GGCCGCCTCGGCCTCTGAGCTATTCCAGAAGTAGTGAGGAGGCTTTTTTGGAGGCCTAGGCTTTTGCAAA
GATCGATCAAGAGACAGGATGAGGATCGTTTCGCATGATTGAACAAGATGGATTGCACGCAGGTTCTCCG
GCCGCTTGGGTGGAGAGGCTATTCGGCTATGACTGGGCACAACAGACAATCGGCTGCTCTGATGCCGCCG
TGTTCCGGCTGTCAGCGCAGGGGCGCCCGGTTCTTTTTGTCAAGACCGACCTGTCCGGTGCCCTGAATGA
ACTGCAAGACGAGGCAGCGCGGCTATCGTGGCTGGCCACGACGGGCGTTCCTTGCGCAGCTGTGCTCGAC
GTTGTCACTGAAGCGGGAAGGGACTGGCTGCTATTGGGCGAAGTGCCGGGGCAGGATCTCCTGTCATCTC
ACCTTGCTCCTGCCGAGAAAGTATCCATCATGGCTGATGCAATGCGGCGGCTGCATACGCTTGATCCGGC
TACCTGCCCATTCGACCACCAAGCGAAACATCGCATCGAGCGAGCACGTACTCGGATGGAAGCCGGTCTT
GTCGATCAGGATGATCTGGACGAAGAGCATCAGGGGCTCGCGCCAGCCGAACTGTTCGCCAGGCTCAAGG
CGAGCATGCCCGACGGCGAGGATCTCGTCGTGACCCATGGCGATGCCTGCTTGCCGAATATCATGGTGGA
AAATGGCCGCTTTTCTGGATTCATCGACTGTGGCCGGCTGGGTGTGGCGGACCGCTATCAGGACATAGCG
TTGGCTACCCGTGATATTGCTGAAGAGCTTGGCGGCGAATGGGCTGACCGCTTCCTCGTGCTTTACGGTA
TCGCCGCTCCCGATTCGCAGCGCATCGCCTTCTATCGCCTTCTTGACGAGTTCTTCTGAGCGGGACTCTG
GGGTTCGAAATGACCGACCAAGCGACGCCCAACCTGCCATCACGAGATTTCGATTCCACCGCCGCCTTCT
ATGAAAGGTTGGGCTTCGGAATCGTTTTCCGGGACGCCGGCTGGATGATCCTCCAGCGCGGGGATCTCAT
GCTGGAGTTCTTCGCCCACCCTAGGGGGAGGCTAACTGAAACACGGAAGGAGACAATACCGGAAGGAACC
CGCGCTATGACGGCAATAAAAAGACAGAATAAAACGCACGGTGTTGGGTCGTTTGTTCATAAACGCGGGG
TTCGGTCCCAGGGCTGGCACTCTGTCGATACCCCACCGAGACCCCATTGGGGCCAATACGCCCGCGTTTC
TTCCTTTTCCCCACCCCACCCCCCAAGTTCGGGTGAAGGCCCAGGGCTCGCAGCCAACGTCGGGGCGGCA
GGCCCTGCCATAGCCTCAGGTTACTCATATATACTTTAGATTGATTTAAAACTTCATTTTTAATTTAAAA
GGATCTAGGTGAAGATCCTTTTTGATAATCTCATGACCAAAATCCCTTAACGTGAGTTTTCGTTCCACTG
AGCGTCAGACCCCGTAGAAAAGATCAAAGGATCTTCTTGAGATCCTTTTTTTCTGCGCGTAATCTGCTGC
TTGCAAACAAAAAAACCACCGCTACCAGCGGTGGTTTGTTTGCCGGATCAAGAGCTACCAACTCTTTTTC
CGAAGGTAACTGGCTTCAGCAGAGCGCAGATACCAAATACTGTTCTTCTAGTGTAGCCGTAGTTAGGCCA
CCACTTCAAGAACTCTGTAGCACCGCCTACATACCTCGCTCTGCTAATCCTGTTACCAGTGGCTGCTGCC
AGTGGCGATAAGTCGTGTCTTACCGGGTTGGACTCAAGACGATAGTTACCGGATAAGGCGCAGCGGTCGG
GCTGAACGGGGGGTTCGTGCACACAGCCCAGCTTGGAGCGAACGACCTACACCGAACTGAGATACCTACA
GCGTGAGCTATGAGAAAGCGCCACGCTTCCCGAAGGGAGAAAGGCGGACAGGTATCCGGTAAGCGGCAGG
GTCGGAACAGGAGAGCGCACGAGGGAGCTTCCAGGGGGAAACGCCTGGTATCTTTATAGTCCTGTCGGGT
TTCGCCACCTCTGACTTGAGCGTCGATTTTTGTGATGCTCGTCAGGGGGGCGGAGCCTATGGAAAAACGC
CAGCAACGCGGCCTTTTTACGGTTCCTGGCCTTTTGCTGGCCTTTTGCTCACATGTTCTTTCCTGCGTTA
TCCCCTGATTCTGTGGATAACCGTATTACCGCCATGCAT
Features (pLannotate 1.2.2; 15 found; start..end, strand, type, name):
     61..364     +  enhancer       CMV enhancer: human cytomegalovirus immediate early enhancer
    365..568     +  promoter       CMV promoter: human cytomegalovirus (CMV) immediate early promoter
    603..2066    +  CDS            Yap1: YAP1_MOUSE - Also known as Yap, Yap65. Experimental evidence at protein level: Swiss-Prot protein existence level 1. Transcriptional regulator which can act both as a coactivator and a corepressor and is the critical downstream regulatory target in the Hippo signaling pathway that plays a pivotal role in organ size control and tumor suppression by restricting proliferation and promoting apoptosis. The core of this pathway is composed of a kinase cascade wherein STK3/MST2 and STK4/MST1, in complex with its regulatory protein SAV1, phosphorylates and activates LATS1/2 in complex with its regulat
   2067..2100    +  misc_feature   MCS (fragment): multiple cloning site
   2151..2821    +  CDS            mScarlet-2I (fragment): mScarlet-I derivative in which the N- and C-termini have been modified to reduce cytotoxicity (Valbuena et al., 2020) preserves the original mammalian codon optimization
   2857..2940    +  CDS            large T antigen (fragment): large T antigen from SV40 (simian virus 40)
   2963..3084    +  polyA_signal   SV40 poly(A) signal: SV40 polyadenylation signal
   3118..3546    -  rep_origin     f1 ori (sequence partly withheld): f1 bacteriophage origin of replication; arrow indicates direction of (+) strand synthesis
   3573..3677    +  promoter       AmpR promoter: bla
   3679..4036    +  promoter       SV40 promoter: SV40 enhancer and early promoter
   4071..4865    +  CDS            NeoR/KanR: aminoglycoside phosphotransferase from Tn5; aph(3')-II (or nptII); confers resistance to neomycin, kanamycin, and G418 (Geneticin®)
   4886..5038    +  CDS            ble (fragment): BLE_KLEPN - Experimental evidence at protein level: Swiss-Prot protein existence level 1. Binding protein with a strong affinity to the bleomycin family of antibiotics. Binds to CL990; an antimitotic-antibiotic compound. From Klebsiella pneumoniae.
   5097..5144    +  polyA_signal   HSV TK poly(A) signal: herpes simplex virus thymidine kinase polyadenylation signal (Cole and Stacy, 1985)
   5235..5251    -  polyA_signal   bGH poly(A) signal (fragment): bovine growth hormone polyadenylation signal
   5473..6061    +  rep_origin     ori: high-copy-number ColE1/pMB1/pBR322/pUC origin of replication
