[The description below was written by a language model from this plasmid's Addgene catalogue record and pLannotate feature annotations shown in this document.]
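Description:
pEGFP-N1/YAP-mScarlet3-H is a 6,175 bp mammalian expression plasmid built on the Clontech pEGFP-N1 backbone, in which the EGFP coding sequence has been replaced by the red fluorescent protein mScarlet3-H. The human cytomegalovirus immediate-early enhancer and promoter drive a synthesized 1,464 bp open reading frame encoding mouse YAP (Yap1, Yes-associated protein 1), the transcriptional co-regulator that acts as the main downstream target of the Hippo pathway. A short remnant of the multiple cloning site links YAP to the fluorescent protein, so that mScarlet3-H sits at the C terminus of the fusion. The automated annotation labels this reporter region as a fragment of an mScarlet-I derivative, which most likely reflects sequence similarity within the mScarlet family rather than a different reporter. The transcript is terminated by the SV40 polyadenylation signal. The short "large T antigen" fragment flagged just upstream of it is probably part of the SV40-derived terminator region rather than an expressed element.

The plasmid is propagated in E. coli through a high-copy ColE1/pUC-type origin. It also carries an f1 origin, which permits single-stranded DNA production. A single Tn5 aminoglycoside phosphotransferase gene (NeoR/KanR) provides selection in both hosts. A bacterial promoter expresses it for kanamycin resistance, and the SV40 enhancer/early promoter, paired with the HSV TK polyadenylation signal, expresses it for G418 selection of transfected mammalian cells. The small ble and bGH poly(A) fragments in the feature table appear to be incidental partial matches.

The construct serves as a live-cell red reporter of YAP expression and localization. It was deposited with a study on optogenetic control of mechanotransduction through light-induced talin homodimerization, though the record does not spell out its exact role in that work.
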