Addgene plasmid #249171: pEGFP-N1/YAP-mScarlet3-H
Purpose: Mammalian expression vector of YAP fused with mScarlet3-H
Depositing lab: Pakorn Kanchanawong. Depositing organization: National University of Singapore. Publication: Optogenetic control of mechanotransduction based on light-induced homodimerization of talin. Nishimura R, Barnett SFH, Jain K, Huang Z, Goult BT, Kanchanawong P. J Cell Sci. 2025 Nov 24:jcs.264110. doi: 10.1242/jcs.264110. PubMed 41277405.
Backbone
  Vector backbone: pEGFP-N1
  Backbone manufacturer: Clontech
  Backbone size w/o insert (bp): 4711
  Total vector size (bp): 6175
  Modifications to backbone: EGFP was replaced with mScarlet3-H
  Vector type: Mammalian Expression
  Selectable markers: Neomycin (select with G418)
Growth in bacteria
  Bacterial resistance: Kanamycin, 50 μg/mL
  Growth temperature: 37°C
  Growth strain: DH5alpha
  Copy number: High Copy
Gene/Insert
  Gene/Insert name: YAP (alt names: YAP1; Yes-associated protein 1)
  Species: M. musculus (mouse)
  Insert size (bp): 1464
  Entrez Gene: Yap1 (a.k.a. Yap, Yap65, Yki, Yorkie)
  Promoter: CMV
  Tag / fusion protein: mScarlet3-H (C terminal on backbone)
  Cloning method: Gene Synthesis
  Sequencing primers: 5′ CMV-F; 3′ SV40pA-R
Terms and licenses: Academic/Nonprofit Terms; Industry Terms: Not Available to Industry
Depositor comments: Please visit https://doi.org/10.1101/2025.04.17.649301 for bioRxiv preprint.
How to cite: pEGFP-N1/YAP-mScarlet3-H was a gift from Pakorn Kanchanawong (Addgene plasmid # 249171 ; http://n2t.net/addgene:249171 ; RRID:Addgene_249171)
